>Addgene plasmid #79243 | pAB094c | depositor full sequence | sequence record 148364 | Full Sequence
TGAGATCCTTTTTTTCTGCGCGTAATCTGCTGCTTGCAAACAAAAAAACCACCGCTACCAGCGGTGGTTT
GTTTGCCGGATCAAGAGCTACCACCTCTTTTTCCGAAGGTAACTGGCTTCAGCAGAGCGCAGATACCAAA
TACTGTCCTTCTAGTGTAGCCGTAGTTAGGCCACCACTTCAAGAACTCTGTAGCACCGCCTACATACCTC
GCTCTGCTAATCCTGTTACCAGTGGCTGCTGCCAGTGGCGATAAGTCGTGTCTTACCGGGTTGGACTCAA
GACGATAGTTACCGGATAAGGCGCAGCGGTCGGGCTGAACGGGGGGTTCGTGCACACAGCCCAGCTTGGA
GCGAACGACCTACACCGAACTGAGATACCTACAGCGTGAGCTATGAGAAAGCGCCACGCTTCCCGAAGGG
AGAAAGGCGGACAGGTATCCGGTAAGCGGCAGGGTCGGAACAGGAGAGCGCACGAGGGAGCTTCCAGGGG
GAAACGCCTGGTATCTTTATAGTCCTGTCGGGTTTCGCCACCTCTGACTTGAGCGTCGATTTTTGTGATG
CTCGTCAGGGGGGCGGAGCCTATGGAAAAACGCCAGCAACGCGGCCTTTTTACGGTTCCTGGCCTTTTGC
TGGCCTTTTGCTCACATGTTCTTTCCTGCGTTATCCCCTGATTCTGTGGATAACCGTATTACCGCCTTTG
AGTGAGCTGATACCGCTCGCCGCAGCCGAACGACCGAGCGCAGCGAGTCAGTGAGCGAGGAAGCGGAAGA
GCGCCTGATGCGGTATTTTCTCCTTACGCATCTGTGCGGTATTTCACACCGCATATGGTGCACTCTCAGT
ACAATCTGCTCTGATGCCGCATAGTTAAGCCAGTATACACTCCGCTATCGCTACGTGACTGGGTCATGGC
TGCGCCCCGACACCCGCCAACACCCGCTGACGCGCCCTGACGGGCTTGTCTGCTCCCGGCATCCGCTTAC
AGACAAGCTGTGACCGTCTCCGGGAGCTGCATGTGTCAGAGGTTTTCACCGTCATCACCGAAACGCGCGA
GGCAGCTGCGGTAAAGCTCATCAGCGTGGTCGTGAAGCGATTCACAGATGTCTGCCTGTTCATCCGCGTC
CAGCTCGTTGAGTTTCTCCAGAAGCGTTAATGTCTGGCTTCTGATAAAGCGGGCCATGTTAAGGGCGGTT
TTTTCCTGTTTGGTCACTGATGCCTCCGTGTAAGGGGGATTTCTGTTCATGGGGGTAATGATACCGATGA
AACGAGAGAGGATGCTCACGATACGGGTTACTGATGATGAACAAGAGGACATCCGGTCAAATAAAACGAA
AGGCTCAGTCGAAAGACTGGGCCTTTCGTTTTAGACTTAGGGACCCTTTATGACAACTTGACGGCTACAT
CATTCACTTTTTCTTCACAACCGGCACGGAACTCGCTCGGGCTGGCCCCGGTGCATTTTTTAAATACCCG
CGAGAAATAGAGTTGATCGTCAAAACCAACATTGCGACCGACGGTGGCGATAGGCATCCGGGTGGTGCTC
AAAAGCAGCTTCGCCTGGCTGATACGTTGGTCCTCGCGCCAGCTTAAGACGCTAATCCCTAACTGCTGGC
GGAAAAGATGTGACAGACGCGACGGCGACAAGCAAACATGCTGTGCGACGCTGGCGATATCAAAATTGCT
GTCTGCCAGGTGATCGCTGATGTACTGACAAGCCTCGCGTACCCGATTATCCATCGGTGGATGGAGCGAC
TCGTTAATCGCTTCCATGCGCCGCAGTAACAATTGCTCAAGCAGATTTATCGCCAGCAGCTCCGAATAGC
GCCCTTCCCCTTGCCCGGCGTTAATGATTTGCCCAAACAGGTCGCTGAAATGCGGCTGGTGCGCTTCATC
CGGGCGAAAGAACCCCGTATTGGCAAATATTGACGGCCAGTTAAGCCATTCATGCCAGTAGGCGCGCGGA
CGAAAGTAAACCCACTGGTGATACCATTCGCGAGCCTCCGGATGACGACCGTAGTGATGAATCTCTCCTG
GCGGGAACAGCAAAATATCACCCGGTCGGCAAACAAATTCTCGTCCCTGATTTTTCACCACCCCCTGACC
GCGAATGGTGAGATTGAGAATATAACCTTTCATTCCCAGCGGTCGGTCGATAAAAAAATCGAGATAACCG
TTGGCCTCAATCGGCGTTAAACCCGCCACCAGATGGGCATTAAACGAGTATCCCGGCAGCAGGGGATCAT
TTTGCGCTTCAGCCATACTTTTCATACTCCCACCATTCAGAGAAGAAACCAATTGTCCATATTGCATCAG
ACATTGCCGTCACTGCGTCTTTTACTGGCTCTTCTCGCTAACCCAACCGGTAACCCCGCTTATTAAAAGC
ATTCTGTAACAAAGCGGGACCAAAGCCATGACAAAAACGCGTAACAAAAGTGTCTATAATCACGGCAGAA
AAGTCCACATTGATTATTTGCACGGCGTCACACTTTGCTATGCCATAGCATTTTTATCCATAAGATTAGC
GGATCCTACCTGACGCTTTTTATCGCAACTCTCTACTGTTTCTCCATACCCGTTTTTTTACCTGCAGGTG
CAGTAAGGAGGAAAAAAAA
[273 nt withheld, positions 2610-2882]
GCGGCCGCGGAACAAAAGCTTATTTCTGAAGAGGACTTGGGCAGCTCTGTGAGTAGCGTTCCGACCAAAC
TGGAAGTGGTTGCAGCAACCCCGACGAGCCTGCTGATTTCTTGGGATGCCCCGATGTCTAGTAGCTCTGT
GTATTACTATGCGATCACCTACGGTGAAACGGGCGGTAACAGCCCGGTGCAGGAATTTACGGTTCCGTAT
AGTAGCTCTACCGCGACGATTAGTGGCCTGAGCCCGGGTGTGGATTACACCATCACGGTTTATGCATGGG
GCGAAGATAGCGCGGGTTACATGTTCATGTATTCTCCGATTAGTATCAATTACCGCACCTGCTAACTTAA
TTAACGGCACTCCTCAGCAAATATAATGACCCTCTTGATAACCCAAGAGGGCATTTTTTAATGCCCATGG
CGTTTATTTGCCGACTACCTTGGTGATCTCGCCTTTCACGTAGTGGACAAATTCTTCCAACTGATCTGCG
CGCGAGGCCAAGCGATCTTCTTCTTGTCCAAGATAAGCCTGTCTAGCTTCAAGTATGACGGGCTGATACT
GGGCCGGCAGGCGCTCCATTGCCCAGTCGGCAGCGACATCCTTCGGCGCGATTTTGCCGGTTACTGCGCT
GTACCAAATGCGGGACAACGTAAGCACTACATTTCGCTCATCGCCAGCCCAGTCGGGCGGCGAGTTCCAT
AGCGTTAAGGTTTCATTTAGCGCCTCAAATAGATCCTGTTCAGGAACCGGATCAAAGAGTTCCTCCGCCG
CTGGACCTACCAAGGCAACGCTATGTTCTCTTGCTTTTGTCAGCAAGATAGCCAGATCAATGTCGATCGT
GGCTGGCTCGAAGATACCTGCAAGAATGTCATTGCGCTGCCATTCTCCAAATTGCAGTTCGCGCTTAGCT
GGATAACGCCACGGAATGATGTCGTCGTGCACAACAATGGTGACTTCTACAGCGCGGAGAATCTCGCTCT
CTCCAGGGGAAGCCGAAGTTTCCAAAAGGTCGTTGATCAAAGCTCGCCGCGTTGTTTCATCAAGCCTTAC
GGTCACCGTAACCAGCAAATCAATATCACTGTGTGGCTTCAGGCCGCCATCCACTGCGGAGCCGTACAAA
TGTACGGCCAGCAACGTCGGTTCGAGATGGCGCTCGATGACGCCAACTACCTCTGATAGTTGAGTCGATA
CTTCGGCGATCACCGCTTCCCTCATACTCTTCCTTTTTCAATATTATTGAAGCATTTATCAGGGTTATTG
TCTCATGAGCGGATACATATTTGAATGTATTTAGAAAAATAGGCCAAATAGGCCGT
Features (pLannotate 1.2.2; 12 found; start..end, strand, type, name):
    774..914     -  misc_feature   bom: basis of mobility region from pBR322
   1016..1207    -  CDS            rop: Rop protein, which maintains plasmids at low copy number; rop
   1248..1304    +  CDS            mbeC (fragment): MBEC_ECOLX - Experimental evidence at protein level: Swiss-Prot protein existence level 1. Required for efficient mobilization of ColE1 plasmid and is thus essential to promote the specific transfer of the plasmid during conjugation. Probably functions by inducing DNA bending, helping the MbeA relaxase to melt the DNA around the nic site and cleave the phosphodiester bond. Binds specifically double-stranded DNA (dsDNA) containing the ColE1 oriT but does not recognize the inverted repeat (IR). From Escherichia coli.
   1318..1363    +  terminator     rrnB T1 terminator: transcription terminator T1 from the E. coli rrnB gene
   1378..2256    -  CDS            araC: L-arabinose regulatory protein; araC
   2402..2567    +  promoter       araBAD promoter: araBAD; promoter of the L-arabinose operon of E. coli; the araC regulatory gene is transcribed in the opposite direction (Guzman et al., 1995)
   2610..2882    +  CDS            rpoZ (sequence withheld): RPOZ_ECO24 - Experimental evidence at protein level: Swiss-Prot protein existence level 1. Promotes RNA polymerase assembly. Latches the N- and C- terminal regions of the beta' subunit thereby facilitating its interaction with the beta and alpha subunits. From Escherichia coli O139:H28 (strain E24377A / ETEC).
   2895..2921    +  CDS            Myc (fragment): Myc (human c-Myc proto-oncogene) epitope tag
   2925..3158    +  CDS            FINC_PLEWA (fragment): Experimental evidence at transcript level: Swiss-Prot protein existence level 2. Fibronectins bind cell surfaces and various compounds including collagen, fibrin, heparin, DNA, and actin. Fibronectins are involved in cell adhesion, cell motility, opsonization, wound healing, and maintenance of cell shape. May be involved in osteoblast compaction (By similarity). From Pleurodeles waltl (Iberian ribbed newt).
   3306..4097    -  CDS            SmR: aminoglycoside adenylyltransferase (Murphy, 1985); aadA; confers resistance to spectinomycin and streptomycin
   4098..4169    -  promoter       AmpR promoter: bla
   4198..588     +  rep_origin     ori (across the origin): high-copy-number ColE1/pMB1/pBR322/pUC origin of replication
