[The description below was written by a language model from this plasmid's Addgene catalogue record and pLannotate feature annotations shown in this document.]
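Description:
pAB094c is a 4.2 kb bacterial expression plasmid built on a ColE1-type backbone for use in E. coli. It replicates from a ColE1/pMB1-family origin and is catalogued as high copy, although the annotation also detects the rop gene, the bom region and a small mbeC fragment carried over from the parental ColE1/pBR322 sequence. Selection is by spectinomycin, provided by the aadA (SmR) aminoglycoside adenylyltransferase gene, which here is driven by the bla (AmpR) promoter.

The payload is an arabinose-inducible fusion protein. The araBAD promoter (PBAD) drives rpoZ, encoding the omega subunit of E. coli RNA polymerase, followed by a short segment annotated as a partial Myc epitope and then a domain that the annotation software matches to fibronectin. This corresponds to HA4, the catalogue's name for the fused partner, consistent with a fibronectin type III-based monobody scaffold. The record specifies that it carries an R38A substitution but does not state the effect of this mutation. The regulator araC is transcribed divergently from its own PC promoter, giving repression without arabinose and activation with it, and an rrnB T1 terminator lies beyond the end of araC.

Fusing a binding protein to rpoZ is the arrangement used in bacterial two-hybrid systems. If the fused domain binds a target protein tethered near a promoter, RNA polymerase is recruited and a downstream gene is transcribed. The stated purpose is directed evolution of protein-protein interactions, in work on the continuous evolution of Bacillus thuringiensis toxins. The plasmid therefore most likely supplies a defined point-mutant rpoZ-monobody fusion at tunable levels for testing such an interaction-dependent transcription circuit. The record does not describe the partner plasmids or the reporter.
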