Addgene plasmid #79243: pAB094c
Purpose: Directed Evolution of Protein-Protein Interactions
Depositing lab: David Liu. Depositing organization: Harvard University. Publication: Continuous evolution of Bacillus thuringiensis toxins overcomes insect resistance. Badran AH, Guzov VM, Huai Q, Kemp MM, Vishwanath P, Kain W, Nance AM, Evdokimov A, Moshiri F, Turner KH, Wang P, Malvar T, Liu DR. Nature. 2016 May 5;533(7601):58-63. doi: 10.1038/nature17938. Epub 2016 Apr 27. PubMed 27120167.
Backbone
  Vector backbone: ColEI
  Backbone manufacturer: David Liu Lab
  Backbone size w/o insert (bp): 2992
  Vector type: Bacterial Expression
Growth in bacteria
  Bacterial resistance: Spectinomycin, 50 μg/mL
  Growth temperature: 37°C
  Growth strain: NEB Turbo
  Copy number: High Copy
Gene/Insert
  Gene/Insert name: PBAD rpoZ-HA4 (R38A); PC araC
  Species: Synthetic
  Promoter: PBAD; PC
  Cloning method: Ligation Independent Cloning
  Sequencing primers: 5′ n/a; 3′ n/a
Terms and licenses: Academic/Nonprofit Terms; Industry Terms: Not Available to Industry
How to cite: pAB094c was a gift from David Liu (Addgene plasmid # 79243 ; http://n2t.net/addgene:79243 ; RRID:Addgene_79243)
