>Addgene plasmid #79243 | pAB094c | addgene partial sequence | sequence record 151456 | Spect-F 5'-cagcccgtcatacttgaagc-3'
AGATCGCTTGGCCTCGCGCGCAGATCAGTTGGAAGAATTTGTCCACTACGTGAAAGGCGAGATCACCAAG
GTAGTCGGCAAATAAACGCCATGGGCATTAAAAAATGCCCTCTTGGGTTATCAAGAGGGTCATTATATTT
GCTGAGGAGTGCCGTTAATTAAGTTAGCAGGTGCGGTAATTGATACTAATCGGAGAATACATGAACATGT
AACCCGCGCTATCTTCGCCCCATGCATAAACCGTGATGGTGTAATCCACACCCGGGCTCAGGCCACTAAT
CGTCGCGGTAGAGCTACTATACGGAACCGTAAATTCCTGCACCGGGCTGTTACCGCCCGTTTCACCGTAG
GTGATCGCATAGTAATACACAGAGCTACTAGACATCGGGGCATCCCAAGAAATCAGCAGGCTCGTCGGGG
TTGCTGCAACCACTTCCAGTTTGGTCGGAACGCTACTCACAGAGCTGCCCAAGTCCTCTTCAGAAATAAG
CTTTTGTTCCGCGGCCGC
[273 nt withheld, positions 509-781]
TTTTTTTTCCTCCTTACTGCACCTGCAGGTAAAAAAACGGGTATGGAGAAACAGTAGAG
